>Addgene plasmid #142225 | TFORF0670 | addgene full sequence | sequence record 397658 | Addgene NGS Result
TTAATGTAGTCTTATGCAATACTCTTGTAGTCTTGCAACATGGTAACGATGAGTTAGCAACATGCCTTAC
AAGGAGAGAAAAAGCACCGTGCATGCCGATTGGTGGAAGTAAGGTGGTACGATCGTGCCTTATTAGGAAG
GCAACAGACGGGTCTGACATGGATTGGACGAACCACTGAATTGCCGCATTGCAGAGATATTGTATTTAAG
TGCCTAGCTCGATACATAAACGGGTCTCTCTGGTTAGACCAGATCTGAGCCTGGGAGCTCTCTGGCTAAC
TAGGGAACCCACTGCTTAAGCCTCAATAAAGCTTGCCTTGAGTGCTTCAAGTAGTGTGTGCCCGTCTGTT
GTGTGACTCTGGTAACTAGAGATCCCTCAGACCCTTTTAGTCAGTGTGGAAAATCTCTAGCAGTGGCGCC
CGAACAGGGACTTGAAAGCGAAAGGGAAACCAGAGGAGCTCTCTCGACGCAGGACTCGGCTTGCTGAAGC
GCGCACGGCAAGAGGCGAGGGGCGGCGACTGGTGAGTACGCCAAAAATTTTGACTAGCGGAGGCTAGAAG
GAGAGAGATGGGTGCGAGAGCGTCAGTATTAAGCGGGGGAGAATTAGATCGCGATGGGAAAAAATTCGGT
TAAGGCCAGGGGGAAAGAAAAAATATAAATTAAAACATATAGTATGGGCAAGCAGGGAGCTAGAACGATT
CGCAGTTAATCCTGGCCTGTTAGAAACATCAGAAGGCTGTAGACAAATACTGGGACAGCTACAACCATCC
CTTCAGACAGGATCAGAAGAACTTAGATCATTATATAATACAGTAGCAACCCTCTATTGTGTGCATCAAA
GGATAGAGATAAAAGACACCAAGGAAGCTTTAGACAAGATAGAGGAAGAGCAAAACAAAAGTAAGACCAC
CGCACAGCAAGCGGCCGCTGATCTTCAGACCTGGAGGAGGAGATATGAGGGACAATTGGAGAAGTGAATT
ATATAAATATAAAGTAGTAAAAATTGAACCATTAGGAGTAGCACCCACCAAGGCAAAGAGAAGAGTGGTG
CAGAGAGAAAAAAGAGCAGTGGGAATAGGAGCTTTGTTCCTTGGGTTCTTGGGAGCAGCAGGAAGCACTA
TGGGCGCAGCGTCAATGACGCTGACGGTACAGGCCAGACAATTATTGTCTGGTATAGTGCAGCAGCAGAA
CAATTTGCTGAGGGCTATTGAGGCGCAACAGCATCTGTTGCAACTCACAGTCTGGGGCATCAAGCAGCTC
CAGGCAAGAATCCTGGCTGTGGAAAGATACCTAAAGGATCAACAGCTCCTGGGGATTTGGGGTTGCTCTG
GAAAACTCATTTGCACCACTGCTGTGCCTTGGAATGCTAGTTGGAGTAATAAATCTCTGGAACAGATTTG
GAATCACACGACCTGGATGGAGTGGGACAGAGAAATTAACAATTACACAAGCTTAATACACTCCTTAATT
GAAGAATCGCAAAACCAGCAAGAAAAGAATGAACAAGAATTATTGGAATTAGATAAATGGGCAAGTTTGT
GGAATTGGTTTAACATAACAAATTGGCTGTGGTATATAAAATTATTCATAATGATAGTAGGAGGCTTGGT
AGGTTTAAGAATAGTTTTTGCTGTACTTTCTATAGTGAATAGAGTTAGGCAGGGATATTCACCATTATCG
TTTCAGACCCACCTCCCAACCCCGAGGGGACCCATGCATTGCATCTCAATTAGTCAGCAACCAGGTGTGG
AAAGTCCCCAGGCTCCCCAGCAGGCAGAAGTATGCAAAGCATGCGTCTCAATTAGTCAGCAACCATAGTC
CCGCCCCTAACTCCGCCCATCCCGCCCCTAACTCCGCCCAGTTCCGCCCATTCTCCGCCCCATGGCTGAC
TAATTTTTTTTATTTATGCAGAGGCCGAGGCCGCCTCGGCCTCTGAGCTATTCCAGAAGTAGTGAGGAGG
CTTTTTTGGAGGCCTAGGCTTTTGCAAAAAGCTTTCTAGAGGTACCACCGGAGCTTACCATGACCGAGTA
CAAGCCCACGGTGCGCCTCGCCACCCGCGACGACGTCCCCAGGGCCGTACGCACCCTCGCCGCCGCGTTC
GCCGACTACCCCGCCACGCGCCACACCGTCGATCCGGACCGCCACATCGAGCGGGTCACCGAGCTGCAAG
AACTCTTCCTCACGCGCGTCGGGCTCGACATCGGCAAGGTGTGGGTCGCGGACGACGGCGCCGCCGTGGC
GGTCTGGACCACGCCGGAGAGCGTCGAAGCGGGGGCGGTGTTCGCCGAGATCGGCCCGCGCATGGCCGAG
TTGAGCGGTTCCCGGCTGGCCGCGCAGCAACAGATGGAAGGCCTCCTGGCGCCGCACCGGCCCAAGGAGC
CCGCGTGGTTCCTGGCCACCGTCGGCGTCTCGCCCGACCACCAGGGCAAGGGTCTGGGCAGCGCCGTCGT
GCTCCCCGGAGTGGAGGCGGCCGAGCGCGCCGGGGTGCCCGCCTTCCTGGAGACCTCCGCGCCCCGCAAC
CTCCCCTTCTACGAGCGGCTCGGCTTCACCGTCACCGCCGACGTCGAGGTGCCCGAAGGACCGCGCACCT
GGTGCATGACCCGCAAGCCCGGTGCCAGTTAACGAATTCTAGATCTTGAGACAAATGGCAGTATTCATCC
ACAATTTTAAAAGAAAAGGGGGGATTGGGGGGTACAGTGCAGGGGAAAGAATAGTAGACATAATAGCAAC
AGACATACAAACTAAAGAATTACAAAAACAAATTACAAAAATTCAAAATTTTCGGGTTTATTACAGGGAC
AGCAGAGATCCACTTTGGCGCCGGCTCGAGGCCTGCAGGTGCAAAGATGGATAAAGTTTTAAACAGAGAG
GAATCTTTGCAGCTAATGGACCTTCTAGGTCTTGAAAGGAGTGGGAATTGGCTCCGGTGCCCGTCAGTGG
GCAGAGCGCACATCGCCCACAGTCCCCGAGAAGTTGGGGGGAGGGGTCGGCAATTGAACCGGTGCCTAGA
GAAGGTGGCGCGGGGTAAACTGGGAAAGTGATGTCGTGTACTGGCTCCGCCTTTTTCCCGAGGGTGGGGG
AGAACCGTATATAAGTGCAGTAGTCGCCGTGAACGTTCTTTTTCGCAACGGGTTTGCCGCCAGAACACAG
GTAAGTGCCGTGTGTGGTTCCCGCGGGCCTGGCCTCTTTACGGGTTATGGCCCTTGCGTGCCTTGAATTA
CTTCCACCTGGCTGCAGTACGTGATTCTTGATCCCGAGCTTCGGGTTGGAAGTGGGTGGGAGAGTTCGAG
GCCTTGCGCTTAAGGAGCCCCTTCGCCTCGTGCTTGAGTTGAGGCCTGGCCTGGGCGCTGGGGCCGCCGC
GTGCGAATCTGGTGGCACCTTCGCGCCTGTCTCGCTGCTTTCGATAAGTCTCTAGCCATTTAAAATTTTT
GATGACCTGCTGCGACGCTTTTTTTCTGGCAAGATAGTCTTGTAAATGCGGGCCAAGATCTGCACACTGG
TATTTCGGTTTTTGGGGCCGCGGGCGGCGACGGGGCCCGTGCGTCCCAGCGCACATGTTCGGCGAGGCGG
GGCCTGCGAGCGCGGCCACCGAGAATCGGACGGGGGTAGTCTCAAGCTGGCCGGCCTGCTCTGGTGCCTG
GCCTCGCGCCGCCGTGTATCGCCCCGCCCTGGGCGGCAAGGCTGGCCCGGTCGGCACCAGTTGCGTGAGC
GGAAAGATGGCCGCTTCCCGGCCCTGCTGCAGGGAGCTCAAAATGGAGGACGCGGCGCTCGGGAGAGCGG
GCGGGTGAGTCACCCACACAAAGGAAAAGGGCCTTTCCGTCCTCAGCCGTCGCTTCATGTGACTCCACGG
AGTACCGGGCGCCGTCCAGGCACCTCGATTAGTTCTCGAGCTTTTGGAGTACGTCGTCTTTAGGTTGGGG
GGAGGGGTTTTATGCGATGGAGTTTCCCCACACTGAGTGGGTGGAGACTGAAGTTAGGCCAGCTTGGCAC
TTGATGTAATTCTCCTTGGAATTTGCCCTTTTTGAGTTTGGATCTTGGTTCATTCTCAAGCCTCAGACAG
TGGTTCAAAGTTTTTTTCTTCCATTTCAGGTGTCGTGAGGCTAGCACCGCCACCATGTCCCGTCGGAAAC
AGACAAATCCAAATAAAGTTCACTGTGACAGTGAGGGTGATGAAGAGGAGACGACACAAGATGAAGTCTC
TTCCCACACATCAGAGGAAGATGGAGGGGTGGTCAAAGTGGAGAAAGAGTTAGAAAATACAGAACAGCCT
GTTGGTGGGAACGAAGTGGTAGAGCACGAGGTCACAGGGAATTTGAATTCTGACCCCTTGCTTGAACTCT
GCCAGTGTCCCCTCTGCCAGCTAGACTGCGGGAGCCGGGAGCAGTTGATTGCTCACGTGTACCAGCACAC
TGCAGCAGTGGTGAGCGCCAAGAGCTACATGTGTCCTGTCTGTGGCCGGGCCCTTAGCTCCCCGGGGTCA
TTGGGTCGCCACCTCTTAATCCACTCGGAGGACCAGCGATCTAACTGTGCTGTGTGTGGAGCCCGGTTCA
CCAGCCATGCCACTTTTAACAGTGAGAAACTTCCTGAAGTACTAAATATGGAATCCCTACCCACAGTCCA
CAATGAGGGTCCCTCCAGTGCTGAGGGGAAGGATATTGCCTTTAGTCCTCCAGTGTACCCTGCTGGAATT
CTGCTTGTGTGCAACAACTGTGCTGCCTACCGTAAACTGCTGGAAGCCCAGACTCCCAGTGTACGCAAGT
GGGCTCTACGTCGACAGAATGAGCCTTTGGAAGTACGGCTGCAGCGGCTGGAACGAGAGCGCACGGCCAA
GAAGAGCCGGCGGGACAATGAGACCCCCGAGGAGCGGGAGGTGAGGCGCATGAGGGACCGTGAAGCCAAG
CGCTTGCAGCGCATGCAGGAGACAGACGAGCAGCGGGCACGCCGGCTGCAGCGGGATCGGGAGGCCATGA
GGCTGAAGCGGGCCAATGAAACCCCGGAAAAGCGGCAGGCCCGGCTCATCCGAGAGCGAGAGGCCAAGCG
GCTCAAGAGGAGGCTGGAGAAAATGGACATGATGTTGCGAGCTCAGTTTGGCCAGGACCCTTCTGCCATG
GCAGCCTTAGCAGCTGAAATGAACTTCTTCCAGCTGCCTGTAAGTGGGGTGGAGTTGGACAGCCAGCTTC
TGGGCAAGATGGCCTTTGAAGAGCAGAACAGCAGCTCTCTGCACTAGTAATGAACTAGTCCGTAACTTGA
AAGTATTTCGATTTCTTGGCTTTATATATCTTGTGGAAAGGACGACCCTGCCTACGTCGAAGCGTCGCGA
CGCGTTAAGTCGACAATCAACCTCTGGATTACAAAATTTGTGAAAGATTGACTGGTATTCTTAACTATGT
TGCTCCTTTTACGCTATGTGGATACGCTGCTTTAATGCCTTTGTATCATGCTATTGCTTCCCGTATGGCT
TTCATTTTCTCCTCCTTGTATAAATCCTGGTTGCTGTCTCTTTATGAGGAGTTGTGGCCCGTTGTCAGGC
AACGTGGCGTGGTGTGCACTGTGTTTGCTGACGCAACCCCCACTGGTTGGGGCATTGCCACCACCTGTCA
GCTCCTTTCCGGGACTTTCGCTTTCCCCCTCCCTATTGCCACGGCGGAACTCATCGCCGCCTGCCTTGCC
CGCTGCTGGACAGGGGCTCGGCTGTTGGGCACTGACAATTCCGTGGTGTTGTCGGGGAAATCATCGTCCT
TTCCTTGGCTGCTCGCCTGTGTTGCCACCTGGATTCTGCGCGGGACGTCCTTCTGCTACGTCCCTTCGGC
CCTCAATCCAGCGGACCTTCCTTCCCGCGGCCTGCTGCCGGCTCTGCGGCCTCTTCCGCGTCTTCGCCTT
CGCCCTCAGACGAGTCGGATCTCCCTTTGGGCCGCCTCCCCGCGTCGACTTTAAGACCAATGACTTACAA
GGCAGCTGTAGATCTTAGCCACTTTTTAAAAGAAAAGGGGGGACTGGAAGGGCTAATTCACTCCCAACGA
AGACAAGATCTGCTTTTTGCTTGTACTGGGTCTCTCTGGTTAGACCAGATCTGAGCCTGGGAGCTCTCTG
GCTAACTAGGGAACCCACTGCTTAAGCCTCAATAAAGCTTGCCTTGAGTGCTTCAAGTAGTGTGTGCCCG
TCTGTTGTGTGACTCTGGTAACTAGAGATCCCTCAGACCCTTTTAGTCAGTGTGGAAAATCTCTAGCAGT
ACGTATAGTAGTTCATGTCATCTTATTATTCAGTATTTATAACTTGCAAAGAAATGAATATCAGAGAGTG
AGAGGAACTTGTTTATTGCAGCTTATAATGGTTACAAATAAAGCAATAGCATCACAAATTTCACAAATAA
AGCATTTTTTTCACTGCATTCTAGTTGTGGTTTGTCCAAACTCATCAATGTATCTTATCATGTCTGGCTC
TAGCTATCCCGCCCCTAACTCCGCCCATCCCGCCCCTAACTCCGCCCAGTTCCGCCCATTCTCCGCCCCA
TGGCTGACTAATTTTTTTTATTTATGCAGAGGCCGAGGCCGCCTCGGCCTCTGAGCTATTCCAGAAGTAG
TGAGGAGGCTTTTTTGGAGGCCTAGGGACGTACCCAATTCGCCCTATAGTGAGTCGTATTACGCGCGCTC
ACTGGCCGTCGTTTTACAACGTCGTGACTGGGAAAACCCTGGCGTTACCCAACTTAATCGCCTTGCAGCA
CATCCCCCTTTCGCCAGCTGGCGTAATAGCGAAGAGGCCCGCACCGATCGCCCTTCCCAACAGTTGCGCA
GCCTGAATGGCGAATGGG
[124 nt withheld, positions 6809-6932]
C
[91 nt withheld, positions 6934-7024]
A
[49 nt withheld, positions 7026-7074]
CCTTTGACGTTGGAGTCCACGTTCTTT
[37 nt withheld, positions 7102-7138]
ACCCTATCTCGGTCTATTCTTTTGATTTATAAGGGATTTTGCCGATTTCGGCCTATTGGTTAAAAAATGA
GCTGATTTAACAAAAATTTAACGCGAATTTTAACAAAATATTAACGCTTACAATTTAGGTGGCACTTTTC
GGGGAAATGTGCGCGGAACCCCTATTTGTTTATTTTTCTAAATACATTCAAATATGTATCCGCTCATGAG
ACAATAACCCTGATAAATGCTTCAATAATATTGAAAAAGGAAGAGTATGAGTATTCAACATTTCCGTGTC
GCCCTTATTCCCTTTTTTGCGGCATTTTGCCTTCCTGTTTTTGCTCACCCAGAAACGCTGGTGAAAGTAA
AAGATGCTGAAGATCAGTTGGGTGCACGAGTGGGTTACATCGAACTGGATCTCAACAGCGGTAAGATCCT
TGAGAGTTTTCGCCCCGAAGAACGTTTTCCAATGATGAGCACTTTTAAAGTTCTGCTATGTGGCGCGGTA
TTATCCCGTATTGACGCCGGGCAAGAGCAACTCGGTCGCCGCATACACTATTCTCAGAATGACTTGGTTG
AGTACTCACCAGTCACAGAAAAGCATCTTACGGATGGCATGACAGTAAGAGAATTATGCAGTGCTGCCAT
AACCATGAGTGATAACACTGCGGCCAACTTACTTCTGACAACGATCGGAGGACCGAAGGAGCTAACCGCT
TTTTTGCACAACATGGGGGATCATGTAACTCGCCTTGATCGTTGGGAACCGGAGCTGAATGAAGCCATAC
CAAACGACGAGCGTGACACCACGATGCCTGTAGCAATGGCAACAACGTTGCGCAAACTATTAACTGGCGA
ACTACTTACTCTAGCTTCCCGGCAACAATTAATAGACTGGATGGAGGCGGATAAAGTTGCAGGACCACTT
CTGCGCTCGGCCCTTCCGGCTGGCTGGTTTATTGCTGATAAATCTGGAGCCGGTGAGCGTGGGTCTCGCG
GTATCATTGCAGCACTGGGGCCAGATGGTAAGCCCTCCCGTATCGTAGTTATCTACACGACGGGGAGTCA
GGCAACTATGGATGAACGAAATAGACAGATCGCTGAGATAGGTGCCTCACTGATTAAGCATTGGTAACTG
TCAGACCAAGTTTACTCATATATACTTTAGATTGATTTAAAACTTCATTTTTAATTTAAAAGGATCTAGG
TGAAGATCCTTTTTGATAATCTCATGACCAAAATCCCTTAACGTGAGTTTTCGTTCCACTGAGCGTCAGA
CCCCGTAGAAAAGATCAAAGGATCTTCTTGAGATCCTTTTTTTCTGCGCGTAATCTGCTGCTTGCAAACA
AAAAAACCACCGCTACCAGCGGTGGTTTGTTTGCCGGATCAAGAGCTACCAACTCTTTTTCCGAAGGTAA
CTGGCTTCAGCAGAGCGCAGATACCAAATACTGTTCTTCTAGTGTAGCCGTAGTTAGGCCACCACTTCAA
GAACTCTGTAGCACCGCCTACATACCTCGCTCTGCTAATCCTGTTACCAGTGGCTGCTGCCAGTGGCGAT
AAGTCGTGTCTTACCGGGTTGGACTCAAGACGATAGTTACCGGATAAGGCGCAGCGGTCGGGCTGAACGG
GGGGTTCGTGCACACAGCCCAGCTTGGAGCGAACGACCTACACCGAACTGAGATACCTACAGCGTGAGCT
ATGAGAAAGCGCCACGCTTCCCGAAGGGAGAAAGGCGGACAGGTATCCGGTAAGCGGCAGGGTCGGAACA
GGAGAGCGCACGAGGGAGCTTCCAGGGGGAAACGCCTGGTATCTTTATAGTCCTGTCGGGTTTCGCCACC
TCTGACTTGAGCGTCGATTTTTGTGATGCTCGTCAGGGGGGCGGAGCCTATGGAAAAACGCCAGCAACGC
GGCCTTTTTACGGTTCCTGGCCTTTTGCTGGCCTTTTGCTCACATGTTCTTTCCTGCGTTATCCCCTGAT
TCTGTGGATAACCGTATTACCGCCTTTGAGTGAGCTGATACCGCTCGCCGCAGCCGAACGACCGAGCGCA
GCGAGTCAGTGAGCGAGGAAGCGGAAGAGCGCCCAATACGCAAACCGCCTCTCCCCGCGCGTTGGCCGAT
TCATTAATGCAGCTGGCACGACAGGTTTCCCGACTGGAAAGCGGGCAGTGAGCGCAACGCAATTAATGTG
AGTTAGCTCACTCATTAGGCACCCCAGGCTTTACACTTTATGCTTCCGGCTCGTATGTTGTGTGGAATTG
TGAGCGGATAACAATTTCACACAGGAAACAGCTATGACCATGATTACGCCAAGCGCGCAATTAACCCTCA
CTAAAGGGAACAAAAGCTGGAGCTGCAAGC
Features (pLannotate 1.2.2; 31 found; start..end, strand, type, name):
      5..231     +  promoter       RSV promoter: Rous sarcoma virus enhancer/promoter
    232..412     +  LTR            5' LTR (truncated): truncated 5' long terminal repeat (LTR) from HIV-1
    459..584     +  misc_feature   HIV-1 Ψ: packaging signal of human immunodeficiency virus type 1
    568..931     +  CDS            HIV-1 gag (fragment): gag protein from human immunodeficiency virus 1; gag
   1077..1310    +  misc_feature   RRE: The Rev response element (RRE) of HIV-1 allows for Rev-dependent mRNA export from the nucleus to the cytoplasm.
   1687..1713    +  CDS            Rev (fragment): human immunodeficiency virus 1 (HIV-1) Rev protein; rev; enhances nuclear export of unspliced and incompletely spliced viral mRNAs
   1720..1743    +  promoter       SV40 promoter (fragment): SV40 early promoter
   1744..1815    +  promoter       SV40 promoter (fragment): SV40 enhancer and early promoter
   1839..1974    +  rep_origin     SV40 ori: SV40 origin of replication
   2020..2616    +  CDS            PuroR (fragment): puromycin N-acetyltransferase; pac from Streptomyces; confers resistance to puromycin
   2665..2782    +  misc_feature   cPPT/CTS: central polypurine tract and central termination sequence of HIV-1
   2847..2913    +  CDS            small t antigen (fragment): SV40 (simian virus 40) small t antigen
   2920..4098    +  promoter       EF-1α promoter: strong constitutive promoter for human elongation factor EF-1α
   4115..5224    +  CDS            ZNF821 (fragment): ZN821_HUMAN - Experimental evidence at protein level: Swiss-Prot protein existence level 1. May be involved in transcriptional regulation. From Homo sapiens (Human).
   5240..5293    +  promoter       U6 promoter (fragment): RNA polymerase III promoter for human U6 snRNA
   5335..5923    +  misc_feature   WPRE: woodchuck hepatitis virus posttranscriptional regulatory element
   5974..5993    +  misc_feature   cPPT/CTS (fragment): central polypurine tract and central termination sequence of HIV-1
   5995..6228    +  LTR            3' LTR (ΔU3): self-inactivating 3' long terminal repeat (LTR) from HIV-1
   6306..6427    +  polyA_signal   SV40 poly(A) signal: SV40 polyadenylation signal
   6467..6602    +  rep_origin     SV40 ori: SV40 origin of replication
   6623..6641    -  promoter       T7 promoter: promoter for bacteriophage T7 RNA polymerase
   6649..6804    +  CDS            lacZα (fragment): LacZα fragment of β-galactosidase; lacZ fragment
   6809..7237    +  rep_origin     f1 ori (sequence partly withheld): f1 bacteriophage origin of replication; arrow indicates direction of (+) strand synthesis
   7290..7394    +  promoter       AmpR promoter: bla
   7395..8255    +  CDS            AmpR: β-lactamase; bla; confers resistance to ampicillin, carbenicillin, and related antibiotics
   8426..9014    +  rep_origin     ori: high-copy-number ColE1/pMB1/pBR322/pUC origin of replication
   9197..9289    +  CDS            lacI (fragment): lac repressor; lacI; The lac repressor binds to the lac operator to inhibit transcription in E. coli. This inhibition can be relieved by adding lactose or isopropyl-β-D-thiogalactopyranoside (IPTG).
   9302..9323    +  protein_bind   CAP binding site: CAP binding activates transcription in the presence of cAMP. E. coli catabolite activator protein
   9338..9368    +  promoter       lac promoter: promoter for the E. coli lac operon
   9376..9392    +  protein_bind   lac operator: The lac repressor binds to the lac operator to inhibit transcription in E. coli. This inhibition can be relieved by adding lactose or isopropyl-β-D-thiogalactopyranoside (IPTG). lac repressor encoded by lacI
   9437..9455    +  promoter       T3 promoter: promoter for bacteriophage T3 RNA polymerase
