[The description below was written by a language model from this plasmid's Addgene catalogue record and pLannotate feature annotations shown in this document.]
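Description:
TFORF0670 is a lentiviral mammalian expression plasmid built on the pLX_TRC317 backbone. It carries the human zinc-finger transcription factor ZNF821 as an open reading frame under the constitutive EF-1α promoter. It belongs to a large barcoded transcription factor ORF collection in which each clone is tagged with a unique 24-bp barcode, so that the factor carried by a transduced cell can be identified by sequencing in pooled overexpression screens. The barcode is not annotated as a separate feature; the table shows only a short U6 promoter-like fragment between the ORF and the WPRE, and the record does not say what this fragment does.

The viral portion follows a third-generation self-inactivating design. An RSV promoter drives a truncated HIV-1 5' LTR, followed by the Ψ packaging signal with a partial gag sequence, the Rev response element for Rev-dependent nuclear export of the genomic RNA, and a cPPT/CTS. The genome ends in a ΔU3 3' LTR, which disables LTR promoter activity after integration. Inside the provirus, SV40 early promoter and origin sequences sit upstream of a puromycin N-acetyltransferase cassette for selecting transduced cells. This lies upstream of the EF-1α–ZNF821 unit, and a WPRE downstream of the ORF enhances transcript stability and expression. An SV40 poly(A) signal sits beyond the 3' LTR.

In bacteria the plasmid is maintained through a high-copy ColE1/pUC-type origin with ampicillin resistance. It also retains an f1 origin and remnants of lac and T7/T3 cloning-vector sequences. The depositor notes that the ORF was synthesized and that recombination can occur, as is common with LTR-containing plasmids.
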