Addgene plasmid #142225: TFORF0670
Purpose: Lentiviral vector for overexpressing transcription factor ORFs with unique 24-bp barcodes. Barcodes facilitate identification of transcription factors in pooled screens.
Depositing lab: Feng Zhang. Depositing organization: Broad Institute. Publication: A transcription factor atlas of directed differentiation. Joung J, Ma S, Tay T, Geiger-Schuller KR, Kirchgatterer PC, Verdine VK, Guo B, Arias-Garcia MA, Allen WE, Singh A, Kuksenko O, Abudayyeh OO, Gootenberg JS, Fu Z, Macrae RK, Buenrostro JD, Regev A, Zhang F. Cell. 2023 Jan 5;186(1):209-229.e26. doi: 10.1016/j.cell.2022.11.026. PubMed 36608654.
Backbone
  Vector backbone: pLX_TRC317
  Backbone manufacturer: Broad Institute Genetic Perturbation Platform
  Backbone size w/o insert (bp): 8264
  Vector type: Mammalian Expression, Lentiviral
  Selectable markers: Puromycin
Growth in bacteria
  Bacterial resistance: Ampicillin, 100 μg/mL
  Growth temperature: 37°C
  Growth strain: NEB Stable
  Copy number: High Copy
Gene/Insert
  Gene/Insert name: ZNF821
  Species: H. sapiens (human)
  Insert size (bp): 1214
  Entrez Gene: ZNF821
  Promoter: EF1a
  Cloning method: Unknown
  Sequencing primers: 5′ GGGTGGAGACTGAAGTTAGGCCAG; 3′ CACATAGCGTAAAAGGAGCAACATAG
Terms and licenses: Academic/Nonprofit Terms; Industry Terms: Not Available to Industry
Depositor comments: NM_017530,NM_001201554,XM_017023414,ENST00000313565,ENST00000446827 . The transcription factor ORF portion of this plasmid was synthesized by Genewiz. Please test multiple small colonies in case of plasmid recombination. To make this collection available in a timely manner, a portion of this collection was not fully sequenced by Addgene. If an Addgene verified full plasmid sequence is not available, please contact us prior to placing an order to request the full sequence.
How to cite: TFORF0670 was a gift from Feng Zhang (Addgene plasmid # 142225 ; http://n2t.net/addgene:142225 ; RRID:Addgene_142225)
