>Addgene plasmid #142225 | TFORF0670 | depositor partial sequence | sequence record 278813 | Insert
ACCGCCACCATGTCCCGTCGGAAACAGACAAATCCAAATAAAGTTCACTGTGACAGTGAGGGTGATGAAG
AGGAGACGACACAAGATGAAGTCTCTTCCCACACATCAGAGGAAGATGGAGGGGTGGTCAAAGTGGAGAA
AGAGTTAGAAAATACAGAACAGCCTGTTGGTGGGAACGAAGTGGTAGAGCACGAGGTCACAGGGAATTTG
AATTCTGACCCCTTGCTTGAACTCTGCCAGTGTCCCCTCTGCCAGCTAGACTGCGGGAGCCGGGAGCAGT
TGATTGCTCACGTGTACCAGCACACTGCAGCAGTGGTGAGCGCCAAGAGCTACATGTGTCCTGTCTGTGG
CCGGGCCCTTAGCTCCCCGGGGTCATTGGGTCGCCACCTCTTAATCCACTCGGAGGACCAGCGATCTAAC
TGTGCTGTGTGTGGAGCCCGGTTCACCAGCCATGCCACTTTTAACAGTGAGAAACTTCCTGAAGTACTAA
ATATGGAATCCCTACCCACAGTCCACAATGAGGGTCCCTCCAGTGCTGAGGGGAAGGATATTGCCTTTAG
TCCTCCAGTGTACCCTGCTGGAATTCTGCTTGTGTGCAACAACTGTGCTGCCTACCGTAAACTGCTGGAA
GCCCAGACTCCCAGTGTACGCAAGTGGGCTCTACGTCGACAGAATGAGCCTTTGGAAGTACGGCTGCAGC
GGCTGGAACGAGAGCGCACGGCCAAGAAGAGCCGGCGGGACAATGAGACCCCCGAGGAGCGGGAGGTGAG
GCGCATGAGGGACCGTGAAGCCAAGCGCTTGCAGCGCATGCAGGAGACAGACGAGCAGCGGGCACGCCGG
CTGCAGCGGGATCGGGAGGCCATGAGGCTGAAGCGGGCCAATGAAACCCCGGAAAAGCGGCAGGCCCGGC
TCATCCGAGAGCGAGAGGCCAAGCGGCTCAAGAGGAGGCTGGAGAAAATGGACATGATGTTGCGAGCTCA
GTTTGGCCAGGACCCTTCTGCCATGGCAGCCTTAGCAGCTGAAATGAACTTCTTCCAGCTGCCTGTAAGT
GGGGTGGAGTTGGACAGCCAGCTTCTGGGCAAGATGGCCTTTGAAGAGCAGAACAGCAGCTCTCTGCACT
AGTAATGAACTAGTCCGTAACTTGAAAGTATTTCGATTTCTTGGCTTTATATATCTTGTGGAAAGGACGA
CCCTGCCTACGTCGAAGCGTCGCG
