>Addgene plasmid #142225 | TFORF0670 | depositor partial sequence | sequence record 278814 | Barcode
CCCTGCCTACGTCGAAGCGTCGCG
